Addgene plasmid #81184: D. vulgaris Cas7/pHMGWA
Purpose: Expresses Desulfovibrio vulgaris Cas7 in E. coli with TEV-cleavable N-terminal His-MBP tag
Depositing lab: Jennifer Doudna. Depositing organization: University of California, Berkeley. Publication: DNA Targeting by a Minimal CRISPR RNA-Guided Cascade. Hochstrasser ML, Taylor DW, Kornfeld JE, Nogales E, Doudna JA. Mol Cell. 2016 Sep 1;63(5):840-51. doi: 10.1016/j.molcel.2016.07.027. PubMed 27588603.
Backbone
  Vector backbone: pHMGWA
  Backbone manufacturer: ThermoFisher
  Backbone size w/o insert (bp): 8236
  Total vector size (bp): 7520
  Vector type: Bacterial Expression, CRISPR
Growth in bacteria
  Bacterial resistance: Ampicillin, 100 μg/mL
  Growth temperature: 37°C
  Growth strain: DH5alpha
  Copy number: Low Copy
Gene/Insert
  Gene/Insert name: Cas7 (alt name: Csd2)
  Species: Desulfovibrio vulgaris str. Hildenborough
  Insert size (bp): 873
  GenBank ID: 2781595 YP_009172.1
  Promoter: T7
  Tag / fusion protein: 6xHis - MBP - TEV protease site (N terminal on insert)
  Cloning method: Gateway Cloning
  Sequencing primers: 5′ MBP forward; 3′ T7 terminator
Terms and licenses: Academic/Nonprofit Terms; Industry Terms: Not Available to Industry
How to cite: D. vulgaris Cas7/pHMGWA was a gift from Jennifer Doudna (Addgene plasmid # 81184 ; http://n2t.net/addgene:81184 ; RRID:Addgene_81184)
