[The description below was written by a language model from this plasmid's Addgene catalogue record and pLannotate feature annotations shown in this document.]
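Description:
D. vulgaris Cas7/pHMGWA is a bacterial expression plasmid of about 7.5 kb for producing the Cas7 (Csd2) protein of Desulfovibrio vulgaris str. Hildenborough in E. coli. It is built on the Gateway-compatible pHMGWA backbone, a pET-style vector. It replicates from a ColE1/pBR322-type origin accompanied by the rop gene and bom region, consistent with its low-copy listing, and it is selected with ampicillin through the β-lactamase gene. An f1 origin is also present. The short tetracycline-resistance fragments flagged by the annotation are nonfunctional remnants of the pBR322 lineage.

The 873 bp Cas7 coding sequence was inserted by Gateway recombination and lies between the attB1 and attB2 sites, although the feature table does not annotate the insert itself. Transcription comes from a T7 promoter with an adjacent lac operator, followed by the T7 gene 10 ribosome binding site and closed by the T7 terminator. The plasmid-encoded lacI repressor keeps expression off until IPTG is added, in a host that supplies T7 RNA polymerase. Translation starts with a 6xHis tag (picked up by the annotation as a fragment of a composite tag). It continues through cytosolic, signal-sequence-free maltose binding protein and across attB1 to a TEV protease site immediately upstream of Cas7. This arrangement provides affinity capture and improved solubility, and the tags can then be removed by TEV cleavage. A His-tag fragment is also annotated downstream of attB2, but the record lists only N-terminal tags.

According to the record, the plasmid supplies recombinant Cas7 for work on DNA targeting by a minimal CRISPR RNA-guided Cascade complex.
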