Features (pLannotate 1.2.2; 23 found; start..end, strand, type, name):
     27..45      +  promoter       T7 promoter: promoter for bacteriophage T7 RNA polymerase
     46..70      +  protein_bind   lac operator: The lac repressor binds to the lac operator to inhibit transcription in E. coli. This inhibition can be relieved by adding lactose or isopropyl-β-D-thiogalactopyranoside (IPTG). lac repressor encoded by lacI
     85..107     +  RBS            RBS: efficient ribosome binding site from bacteriophage T7 gene 10 (Olins and Rangwala, 1989)
    126..142     +  CDS            capTEV™ (fragment): composite tag for in vivo biotinylation, TEV protease cleavage, and 6xHis tagging
    150..1247    +  CDS            MBP: maltose binding protein from E. coli; malE (mutated); This version of the gene does not encode a signal sequence, so MBP will remain in the cytosol.
   1266..1290    +  protein_bind   attB1: mutant version of attB; recombination site for the Gateway® BP reaction BP Clonase™
   1311..1331    +  CDS            TEV site: tobacco etch virus (TEV) protease recognition and cleavage site
   2230..2254    -  protein_bind   attB2: mutant version of attB; recombination site for the Gateway® BP reaction BP Clonase™
   2268..2285    +  CDS            9xHis (fragment): 9xHis affinity tag
   2295..2344    +  CDS            SET1 (fragment): solubility-enhancement tag derived from T7 phage gene 10B
   2352..2399    +  terminator     T7 terminator: transcription terminator for bacteriophage T7 RNA polymerase
   2436..2864    +  rep_origin     f1 ori (sequence partly withheld): f1 bacteriophage origin of replication; arrow indicates direction of (+) strand synthesis
   2917..3021    +  promoter       AmpR promoter: bla
   3022..3882    +  CDS            AmpR: β-lactamase; bla; confers resistance to ampicillin, carbenicillin, and related antibiotics
   4053..4641    +  rep_origin     ori: high-copy-number ColE1/pMB1/pBR322/pUC origin of replication
   4827..4966    -  misc_feature   bom: basis of mobility region from pBR322
   5068..5259    -  CDS            rop: Rop protein, which maintains plasmids at low copy number; rop
   5276..5656    +  CDS            YPB1_ECOLX: Protein predicted: Swiss-Prot protein existence level 4. From Escherichia coli.
   5728..6019    -  CDS            TcR (fragment): tetracycline efflux protein; tet; confers resistance to tetracycline
   6034..6055    -  protein_bind   CAP binding site: CAP binding activates transcription in the presence of cAMP. E. coli catabolite activator protein
   6068..7150    -  CDS            lacI: lac repressor; lacI; The lac repressor binds to the lac operator to inhibit transcription in E. coli. This inhibition can be relieved by adding lactose or isopropyl-β-D-thiogalactopyranoside (IPTG).
   7151..7228    -  promoter       lacI promoter: lacI
   7236..7515    -  CDS            TcR (fragment): tetracycline efflux protein; tet; confers resistance to tetracycline
>Addgene plasmid #81184 | D. vulgaris Cas7/pHMGWA | addgene full sequence | sequence record 161819 | Addgene NGS Result
AGATCCAGATCTCGATCCCGCGAAATTAATACGACTCACTATAGGGGAATTGTGAGCGGATAACAATTCC
CCTCTAGAAATAATTTTGTTTAACTTTAAGAAGGAGATATACCATGGGCAGCAGCCATCATCATCATCAT
CACGGTACCAAAACTGAAGAAGGTAAACTGGTAATCTGGATTAACGGCGATAAAGGCTATAACGGTCTCG
CTGAAGTCGGTAAGAAATTCGAGAAAGATACCGGAATTAAAGTCACCGTTGAGCATCCGGATAAACTGGA
AGAGAAATTCCCACAGGTTGCGGCAACTGGCGATGGCCCTGACATTATCTTCTGGGCACACGACCGCTTT
GGTGGCTACGCTCAATCTGGCCTGTTGGCTGAAATCACCCCGGACAAAGCGTTCCAGGACAAGCTGTATC
CGTTTACCTGGGATGCCGTACGTTACAACGGCAAGCTGATTGCTTACCCGATCGCTGTTGAAGCGTTATC
GCTGATTTATAACAAAGATCTGCTGCCGAACCCGCCAAAAACCTGGGAAGAGATCCCGGCGCTGGATAAA
GAACTGAAAGCGAAAGGTAAGAGCGCGCTGATGTTCAACCTGCAAGAACCGTACTTCACCTGGCCGCTGA
TTGCTGCTGACGGGGGTTATGCGTTCAAGTATGAAAACGGCAAGTACGACATTAAAGACGTGGGCGTGGA
TAACGCTGGCGCGAAAGCGGGTCTGACCTTCCTGGTTGACCTGATTAAAAACAAACACATGAATGCAGAC
ACCGATTACTCCATCGCAGAAGCTGCCTTTAATAAAGGCGAAACAGCGATGACCATCAACGGCCCGTGGG
CATGGTCCAACATCGACACCAGCAAAGTGAATTATGGTGTAACGGTACTGCCGACCTTCAAGGGTCAACC
ATCCAAACCGTTCGTTGGCGTGCTGAGCGCAGGTATTAACGCCGCCAGTCCGAACAAAGAGCTGGCAAAA
GAGTTCCTCGAAAACTATCTGCTGACTGATGAAGGTCTGGAAGCGGTTAATAAAGACAAACCGCTGGGTG
CCGTAGCGCTGAAGTCTTACGAGGAAGAGTTGGCGAAAGATCCACGTATTGCCGCCACCATGGAAAACGC
CCAGAAAGGTGAAATCATGCCGAACATCCCGCAGATGTCCGCTTTCTGGTATGCCGTGCGTACTGCGGTG
ATCAACGCCGCCAGCGGTCGTCAGACTGTCGATGAAGCCCTGAAAGACGCGCAGACTGGTACCGGATCTT
ACATCACAAGTTTGTACAAAAAAGCAGGCTCCGCGGCCGCCGTACTCGAGGAAAACCTGTATTTTCAGGG
CTCCTTCACCATGACCGCCATTGCCAACAGATACGAGTTCGTGCTGCTTTTCGATGTGGAGAACGGCAAC
CCCAACGGCGACCCCGACGCGGGCAACATGCCGCGCATCGACCCCGAGACCGGGCATGGTCTGGTCACCG
ACGTGTGCCTGAAGCGCAAGATACGCAACCATGTGGCCCTGACAAAAGAAGGTGCCGAGCGGTTCAATAT
CTATATTCAGGAAAAGGCCATTCTCAACGAAACCCACGAACGCGCCTACACGGCCTGCGACCTGAAACCC
GAACCCAAGAAACTGCCCAAGAAGGTCGAAGACGCCAAGAGGGTCACCGACTGGATGTGCACGAACTTCT
ACGACATCCGCACGTTCGGCGCCGTCATGACCACAGAGGTCAACTGCGGGCAGGTGCGCGGCCCCGTGCA
GATGGCCTTTGCCAGAAGTGTGGAACCCGTCGTGCCGCAAGAGGTGAGCATCACCCGCATGGCAGTCACC
ACGAAGGCAGAGGCCGAAAAGCAGCAGGGAGACAACCGCACCATGGGTCGCAAGCACATCGTGCCCTACG
GCCTGTATGTGGCGCACGGCTTCATCTCCGCACCGCTGGCAGAGAAGACAGGCTTCTCCGATGAAGACCT
GACGCTGTTCTGGGACGCCCTCGTCAACATGTTCGAGCACGACCGTTCGGCGGCACGCGGCCTCATGAGC
AGCCGCAAACTCATCGTCTTCAAGCACCAGAACAGGCTCGGCAACGCCCCCGCCCACAAGTTGTTCGACC
TCGTGAAGGTCAGCCGTGCAGAGGGTTCGTCCGGCCCCGCCCGGTCGTTTGCCGACTATGCGGTGACAGT
GGGGCAGGCCCCCGAAGGCGTAGAGGTCAAAGAGATGCTGTAGAAGGGTGGGCGCGCCGACCCAGCTTTC
TTGTACAAAGTGGTGATGTACCTCGAGCACCACCACCACCACCACTGAGATCCGGCTGCTAACAAAGCCC
GAAAGGAAGCTGAGTTGGCTGCTGCCACCGCTGAGCAATAACTAGCATAACCCCTTGGGGCCTCTAAACG
GGTCTTGAGGGGTTTTTTGCTGAAAGGAGGAACTATATCCGGATTGGCGAATGGG
[124 nt withheld, positions 2436-2559]
C
[91 nt withheld, positions 2561-2651]
A
[49 nt withheld, positions 2653-2701]
CCTTTGACGTTGGAGTCCACGTTCTTT
[37 nt withheld, positions 2729-2765]
ACCCTATCTCGGTCTATTCTTTTGATTTATAAGGGATTTTGCCGATTTCGGCCTATTGGTTAAAAAATGA
GCTGATTTAACAAAAATTTAACGCGAATTTTAACAAAATATTAACGCTTACAATTTAGGTGGCACTTTTC
GGGGAAATGTGCGCGGAACCCCTATTTGTTTATTTTTCTAAATACATTCAAATATGTATCCGCTCATGAG
ACAATAACCCTGATAAATGCTTCAATAATATTGAAAAAGGAAGAGTATGAGTATTCAACATTTCCGTGTC
GCCCTTATTCCCTTTTTTGCGGCATTTTGCCTTCCTGTTTTTGCTCACCCAGAAACGCTGGTGAAAGTAA
AAGATGCTGAAGATCAGTTGGGTGCACGAGTGGGTTACATCGAACTGGATCTCAACAGCGGTAAGATCCT
TGAGAGTTTTCGCCCCGAAGAACGTTTTCCAATGATGAGCACTTTTAAAGTTCTGCTATGTGGCGCGGTA
TTATCCCGTATTGACGCCGGGCAAGAGCAACTCGGTCGCCGCATACACTATTCTCAGAATGACTTGGTTG
AGTACTCACCAGTCACAGAAAAGCATCTTACGGATGGCATGACAGTAAGAGAATTATGCAGTGCTGCCAT
AACCATGAGTGATAACACTGCGGCCAACTTACTTCTGACAACGATCGGAGGACCGAAGGAGCTAACCGCT
TTTTTGCACAACATGGGGGATCATGTAACTCGCCTTGATCGTTGGGAACCGGAGCTGAATGAAGCCATAC
CAAACGACGAGCGTGACACCACGATGCCTGCAGCAATGGCAACAACGTTGCGCAAACTATTAACTGGCGA
ACTACTTACTCTAGCTTCCCGGCAACAATTAATAGACTGGATGGAGGCGGATAAAGTTGCAGGACCACTT
CTGCGCTCGGCCCTTCCGGCTGGCTGGTTTATTGCTGATAAATCTGGAGCCGGTGAGCGTGGGTCTCGCG
GTATCATTGCAGCACTGGGGCCAGATGGTAAGCCCTCCCGTATCGTAGTTATCTACACGACGGGGAGTCA
GGCAACTATGGATGAACGAAATAGACAGATCGCTGAGATAGGTGCCTCACTGATTAAGCATTGGTAACTG
TCAGACCAAGTTTACTCATATATACTTTAGATTGATTTAAAACTTCATTTTTAATTTAAAAGGATCTAGG
TGAAGATCCTTTTTGATAATCTCATGACCAAAATCCCTTAACGTGAGTTTTCGTTCCACTGAGCGTCAGA
CCCCGTAGAAAAGATCAAAGGATCTTCTTGAGATCCTTTTTTTCTGCGCGTAATCTGCTGCTTGCAAACA
AAAAAACCACCGCTACCAGCGGTGGTTTGTTTGCCGGATCAAGAGCTACCAACTCTTTTTCCGAAGGTAA
CTGGCTTCAGCAGAGCGCAGATACCAAATACTGTCCTTCTAGTGTAGCCGTAGTTAGGCCACCACTTCAA
GAACTCTGTAGCACCGCCTACATACCTCGCTCTGCTAATCCTGTTACCAGTGGCTGCTGCCAGTGGCGAT
AAGTCGTGTCTTACCGGGTTGGACTCAAGACGATAGTTACCGGATAAGGCGCAGCGGTCGGGCTGAACGG
GGGGTTCGTGCACACAGCCCAGCTTGGAGCGAACGACCTACACCGAACTGAGATACCTACAGCGTGAGCT
ATGAGAAAGCGCCACGCTTCCCGAAGGGAGAAAGGCGGACAGGTATCCGGTAAGCGGCAGGGTCGGAACA
GGAGAGCGCACGAGGGAGCTTCCAGGGGGAAACGCCTGGTATCTTTATAGTCCTGTCGGGTTTCGCCACC
TCTGACTTGAGCGTCGATTTTTGTGATGCTCGTCAGGGGGGCGGAGCCTATGGAAAAACGCCAGCAACGC
GGCCTTTTTACGGTTCCTGGCCTTTTGCTGGCCTTTTGCTCACATGTTCTTTCCTGCGTTATCCCCTGAT
TCTGTGGATAACCGTATTACCGCCTTTGAGTGAGCTGATACCGCTCGCCGCAGCCGAACGACCGAGCGCA
GCGAGTCAGTGAGCGAGGAAGCGGAAGAGCGCCTGATGCGGTATTTTCTCCTTACGCATCTGTGCGGTAT
TTCACACCGCAATGGTGCACTCTCAGTACAATCTGCTCTGATGCCGCATAGTTAAGCCAGTATACACTCC
GCTATCGCTACGTGACTGGGTCATGGCTGCGCCCCGACACCCGCCAACACCCGCTGACGCGCCCTGACGG
GCTTGTCTGCTCCCGGCATCCGCTTACAGACAAGCTGTGACCGTCTCCGGGAGCTGCATGTGTCAGAGGT
TTTCACCGTCATCACCGAAACGCGCGAGGCAGCTGCGGTAAAGCTCATCAGCGTGGTCGTGAAGCGATTC
ACAGATGTCTGCCTGTTCATCCGCGTCCAGCTCGTTGAGTTTCTCCAGAAGCGTTAATGTCTGGCTTCTG
ATAAAGCGGGCCATGTTAAGGGCGGTTTTTTCCTGTTTGGTCACTGATGCCTCCGTGTAAGGGGGATTTC
TGTTCATGGGGGTAATGATACCGATGAAACGAGAGAGGATGCTCACGATACGGGTTACTGATGATGAACA
TGCCCGGTTACTGGAACGTTGTGAGGGTAAACAACTGGCGGTATGGATGCGGCGGGACCAGAGAAAAATC
ACTCAGGGTCAATGCCAGCGCTTCGTTAATACAGATGTAGGTGTTCCACAGGGTAGCCAGCAGCATCCTG
CGATGCAGATCCGGAACATAATGGTGCAGGGCGCTGACTTCCGCGTTTCCAGACTTTACGAAACACGGAA
ACCGAAGACCATTCATGTTGTTGCTCAGGTCGCAGACGTTTTGCAGCAGCAGTCGCTTCACGTTCGCTCG
CGTATCGGTGATTCATTCTGCTAACCAGTAAGGCAACCCCGCCAGCCTAGCCGGGTCCTCAACGACAGGA
GCACGATCATGCGCACCCGTGGGGCCGCCATGCCGGCGATAATGGCCTGCTTCTCGCCGAAACGTTTGGT
GGCGGGACCAGTGACGAAGGCTTGAGCGAGGGCGTGCAAGATTCCGAATACCGCAAGCGACAGGCCGATC
ATCGTCGCGCTCCAGCGAAAGCGGTCCTCGCCGAAAATGACCCAGAGCGCTGCCGGCACCTGTCCTACGA
GTTGCATGATAAAGAAGACAGTCATAAGTGCGGCGACGATAGTCATGCCCCGCGCCCACCGGAAGGAGCT
GACTGGGTTGAAGGCTCTCAAGGGCATCGGTCGAGATCCCGGTGCCTAATGAGTGAGCTAACTTACATTA
ATTGCGTTGCGCTCACTGCCCGCTTTCCAGTCGGGAAACCTGTCGTGCCAGCTGCATTAATGAATCGGCC
AACGCGCGGGGAGAGGCGGTTTGCGTATTGGGCGCCAGGGTGGTTTTTCTTTTCACCAGTGAGACGGGCA
ACAGCTGATTGCCCTTCACCGCCTGGCCCTGAGAGAGTTGCAGCAAGCGGTCCACGCTGGTTTGCCCCAG
CAGGCGAAAATCCTGTTTGATGGTGGTTAACGGCGGGATATAACATGAGCTGTCTTCGGTATCGTCGTAT
CCCACTACCGAGATATCCGCACCAACGCGCAGCCCGGACTCGGTAATGGCGCGCATTGCGCCCAGCGCCA
TCTGATCGTTGGCAACCAGCATCGCAGTGGGAACGATGCCCTCATTCAGCATTTGCATGGTTTGTTGAAA
ACCGGACATGGCACTCCAGTCGCCTTCCCGTTCCGCTATCGGCTGAATTTGATTGCGAGTGAGATATTTA
TGCCAGCCAGCCAGACGCAGACGCGCCGAGACAGAACTTAATGGGCCCGCTAACAGCGCGATTTGCTGGT
GACCCAATGCGACCAGATGCTCCACGCCCAGTCGCGTACCGTCTTCATGGGAGAAAATAATACTGTTGAT
GGGTGTCTGGTCAGAGACATCAAGAAATAACGCCGGAACATTAGTGCAGGCAGCTTCCACAGCAATGGCA
TCCTGGTCATCCAGCGGATAGTTAATGATCAGCCCACTGACGCGTTGCGCGAGAAGATTGTGCACCGCCG
CTTTACAGGCTTCGACGCCGCTTCGTTCTACCATCGACACCACCACGCTGGCACCCAGTTGATCGGCGCG
AGATTTAATCGCCGCGACAATTTGCGACGGCGCGTGCAGGGCCAGACTGGAGGTGGCAACGCCAATCAGC
AACGACTGTTTGCCCGCCAGTTGTTGTGCCACGCGGTTGGGAATGTAATTCAGCTCCGCCATCGCCGCTT
CCACTTTTTCCCGCGTTTTCGCAGAAACGTGGCTGGCCTGGTTCACCACGCGGGAAACGGTCTGATAAGA
GACACCGGCATACTCTGCGACATCGTATAACGTTACTGGTTTCACATTCACCACCCTGAATTGACTCTCT
TCCGGGCGCTATCATGCCATACCGCGAAAGGTTTTGCGCCATTCGATGGTGTCCGGGATCTCGACGCTCT
CCCTTATGCGACTCCTGCATTAGGAAGCAGCCCAGTAGTAGGTTGAGGCCGTTGAGCACCGCCGCCGCAA
GGAATGGTGCATGCAAGGAGATGGCGCCCAACAGTCCCCCGGCCACGGGGCCTGCCACCATACCCACGCC
GAAACAAGCGCTCATGAGCCCGAAGTGGCGAGCCCGATCTTCCCCATCGGTGATGTCGGCGATATAGGCG
CCAGCAACCGCACCTGTGGCGCCGGTGATGCCGGCCACGATGCGTCCGGCGTAGAGGATCG
