>Addgene plasmid #81184 | D. vulgaris Cas7/pHMGWA | addgene partial sequence | sequence record 159370 | MBP-F 5'-GATGAAGCCCTGAAAGACGCGCAG-3'
GGCTCCTTCACCATGACCGCCATTGCCAACAGATACGAGTTCGTGCTGCTTTTCGATGTGGAGAACGGCA
ACCCCAACGGCGACCCCGACGCGGGCAACATGCCGCGCATCGACCCCGAGACCGGGCATGGTCTGGTCAC
CGACGTGTGCCTGAAGCGCAAGATACGCAACCATGTGGCCCTGACAAAAGAAGGTGCCGAGCGGTTCAAT
ATCTATATTCAGGAAAAGGCCATTCTCAACGAAACCCACGAACGCGCCTACACGGCCTGCGACCTGAAAC
CCGAACCCAAGAAACTGCCCAAGAAGGTCGAAGACGCCAAGAGGGTCACCGACTGGATGTGCACGAACTT
CTACGACATCCGCACGTTCGGCGCCGTCATGACCACAGAGGTCAACTGCGGGCAGGTGCGCGGCCCCGTG
CAGATGGCCTTTGCCAGAAGTGTGGAACCCGTCGTGCCGCAAGAGGTGAGCATCACCCGCATGGCAGTCA
CCACGAAGGCAGAGGCCGAAAAGCAGCAGGGAGACAACCGCACCATGGGTCGCAAGCACATCGTGCCCTA
CGGCCTGTATGTGGCGCACGGCTTCATCTCCGCACCGCTGGCAGAGAAGACAGGCTTCTCCGATGAAGAC
CTGACGCTGTTCTGGGACGCCCTCGTCAACATGTTCGAGCACGACCGTTCGGCGGCACGCGGCCTCATGA
GCAGCCGCAAACTCATCGTCTTCAAGCACCAGAACAGGCTCGGCAAC
