>Addgene plasmid #81184 | D. vulgaris Cas7/pHMGWA | addgene partial sequence | sequence record 159371 | T7term 5'-GCTAGTTATTGCTCAGCGG-3'
GGTGGTGGTGGTGGTGCTCGAGGTACATCACCACTTTGTACAAGAAAGCTGGGTCGGCGCGCCCACCCTT
CTACAGCATCTCTTTGACCTCTACGCCTTCGGGGGCCTGCCCCACTGTCACCGCATAGTCGGCAAACGAC
CGGGCGGGGCCGGACGAACCCTCTGCACGGCTGACCTTCACGAGGTCGAACAACTTGTGGGCGGGGGCGT
TGCCGAGCCTGTTCTGGTGCTTGAAGACGATGAGTTTGCGGCTGCTCATGAGGCCGCGTGCCGCCGAACG
GTCGTGCTCGAACATGTTGACGAGGGCGTCCCAGAACAGCGTCAGGTCTTCATCGGAGAAGCCTGTCTTC
TCTGCCAGCGGTGCGGAGATGAAGCCGTGCGCCACATACAGGCCGTAGGGCACGATGTGCTTGCGACCCA
TGGTGCGGTTGTCTCCCTGCTGCTTTTCGGCCTCTGCCTTCGTGGTGACTGCCATGCGGGTGATGCTCAC
CTCTTGCGGCACGACGGGTTCCACACTTCTGGCAAAGGCCATCTGCACGGGGCCGCGCACCTGCCCGCAG
TTGACCTCTGTGGTCATGACGGCGCCGAACGTGCGGATGTCGTAGAAGTTCGTGCACATCCAGTCGGTGA
CCCTCTTGGCGTCTTCGACCTTCTTGGGCAGTTTCTTGGGTTCGGGTTTCAGGTCGCAGGCCGTGTAGGC
GCGTTCGTGGGTTTCGTTGAGAATGGCCTTTTCCTGAATATAGATATTGAACCGCTCGGCA
